Addgene plasmid #79165: pCOLA-T7-YhjH
Purpose: Expresses YhjH under a T7 promoter
Depositing lab: Ming Hammond. Depositing organization: University of California, Berkeley. Publication: Next-generation RNA-based fluorescent biosensors enable anaerobic detection of cyclic di-GMP. Wang XC, Wilson SC, Hammond MC. Nucleic Acids Res. 2016 Jul 5. pii: gkw580. 10.1093/nar/gkw580 PubMed 27382070.
Backbone
  Vector backbone: pCOLADuet
  Backbone manufacturer: Novagen
  Backbone size w/o insert (bp): 3719
  Total vector size (bp): 4433
  Vector type: Bacterial Expression
Growth in bacteria
  Bacterial resistance: Kanamycin, 50 μg/mL
  Growth temperature: 37°C
  Growth strain: DH5alpha
  Copy number: Low Copy
Gene/Insert
  Gene/Insert name: yhjH
  Species: E. coli
  Insert size (bp): 769
  GenBank ID: EC:3.1.4.52
  Promoter: T7
  Cloning method: Restriction Enzyme; 5′ cloning site NdeI (not destroyed); 3′ cloning site BglII (not destroyed)
  Sequencing primers: 5′ ttgtacacggccgcataatc; 3′ gctagttattgctcagcgg
Terms and licenses: Academic/Nonprofit Terms; Industry Terms: Not Available to Industry
How to cite: pCOLA-T7-YhjH was a gift from Ming Hammond (Addgene plasmid # 79165 ; http://n2t.net/addgene:79165 ; RRID:Addgene_79165)
