[The description below was written by a language model from this plasmid's Addgene catalogue record and pLannotate feature annotations shown in this document.]
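Description:
pCOLA-T7-YhjH is a low-copy bacterial expression plasmid of about 4.4 kb built on the Novagen pCOLADuet backbone. It replicates from the ColA origin, which is compatible with other common origin families, so it can be maintained in E. coli alongside additional plasmids. Selection is by kanamycin through an aminoglycoside phosphotransferase (KanR) gene driven by a bla-type promoter. The backbone also carries lacI with its own promoter, supplying the lac repressor that controls the vector's expression cassettes. A few short annotations, such as the TcR fragments and a partial AmpR promoter, appear to be backbone remnants rather than functional elements.

As in Duet vectors generally, two T7 promoter/lac operator units are annotated. The first, which spans the sequence origin and is followed by a T7 gene 10 ribosome binding site, has no coding sequence annotated behind it. The insert lies downstream of the second T7 promoter and lac operator. It was cloned between NdeI and BglII sites and encodes E. coli yhjH (also called pdeH), a cyclic di-GMP phosphodiesterase involved in the switch between motility and adhesion and in the regulation of curli biosynthesis. An S-Tag fragment is annotated shortly after the gene, but the record does not say whether it is fused in frame to the protein. A T7 terminator closes the cassette.

Expression requires a host that supplies T7 RNA polymerase and can be induced with IPTG or lactose. The associated publication concerns RNA-based fluorescent biosensors for cyclic di-GMP. This suggests the plasmid is co-expressed to lower cellular c-di-GMP levels when testing such sensors, although the record itself states only that it expresses YhjH from a T7 promoter.
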