Features (pLannotate 1.2.2; 18 found; start..end, strand, type, name):
      3..27      +  protein_bind   lac operator: The lac repressor binds to the lac operator to inhibit transcription in E. coli. This inhibition can be relieved by adding lactose or isopropyl-β-D-thiogalactopyranoside (IPTG). lac repressor encoded by lacI
     42..64      +  RBS            RBS: efficient ribosome binding site from bacteriophage T7 gene 10 (Olins and Rangwala, 1989)
    214..232     +  promoter       T7 promoter: promoter for bacteriophage T7 RNA polymerase
    233..257     +  protein_bind   lac operator: The lac repressor binds to the lac operator to inhibit transcription in E. coli. This inhibition can be relieved by adding lactose or isopropyl-β-D-thiogalactopyranoside (IPTG). lac repressor encoded by lacI
    300..1064    +  CDS            pdeH: PDEH_ECOLI - Also known as yhjH. Experimental evidence at protein level: Swiss-Prot protein existence level 1. Involved in the control of the switch from cell motility to adhesion via regulation of cellular levels of cyclic-di-GMP (c-di-GMP) (PubMed:18765794). Part of a signaling cascade that regulates curli biosynthesis. The cascade is composed of two c-di-GMP control modules, in which c-di-GMP controlled by the DgcE/PdeH pair (module I) regulates the activity of the DgcM/PdeR pair (module II), which in turn regulates activity of the transcription factor MlrA and expression of the master biof
   1080..1121    +  CDS            S-Tag (fragment): affinity and epitope tag derived from pancreatic ribonuclease A
   1151..1168    +  CDS            SET1 (fragment): solubility-enhancement tag derived from T7 phage gene 10B
   1176..1223    +  terminator     T7 terminator: transcription terminator for bacteriophage T7 RNA polymerase
   1387..1444    +  promoter       AmpR promoter (fragment): bla
   1453..2268    -  CDS            KanR: aminoglycoside phosphotransferase; aph(3')-Ia; confers resistance to kanamycin in bacteria or G418 (Geneticin®) in eukaryotes
   2269..2360    -  promoter       AmpR promoter: bla
   2378..3013    -  rep_origin     ColA ori: Plasmids containing the ColA origin of replication can be propagated in E. coli cells that contain additional plasmids with compatible origins.
   3098..3162    -  CDS            TcR (fragment): tetracycline efflux protein; tet; confers resistance to tetracycline
   3177..3198    -  protein_bind   CAP binding site: CAP binding activates transcription in the presence of cAMP. E. coli catabolite activator protein
   3211..4293    -  CDS            lacI: lac repressor; lacI; The lac repressor binds to the lac operator to inhibit transcription in E. coli. This inhibition can be relieved by adding lactose or isopropyl-β-D-thiogalactopyranoside (IPTG).
   4294..4371    -  promoter       lacI promoter: lacI
   4379..4414    -  CDS            TcR (fragment): tetracycline efflux protein; tet; confers resistance to tetracycline
   4417..2       +  promoter       T7 promoter (across the origin): promoter for bacteriophage T7 RNA polymerase
>Addgene plasmid #79165 | pCOLA-T7-YhjH | depositor full sequence | sequence record 149375 | pCOLA-T7-YhjH sequence 4433 bps
GGGGAATTGTGAGCGGATAACAATTCCCCTGTAGAAATAATTTTGTTTAACTTTAATAAGGAGATATACC
ATGGGCAGCAGCCATCACCATCATCACCACAGCCAGGATCCGAATTCGAGCTCGGCGCGCCTGCAGGTCG
ACAAGCTTGCGGCCGCATAATGCTTAAGTCGAACAGAAAGTAATCGTATTGTACACGGCCGCATAATCGA
AATTAATACGACTCACTATAGGGGAATTGTGAGCGGATAACAATTCCCCATCTTAGTATATTAGTTAAGT
ATAAGAAGGAGATATACATATGATAAGGCAGGTTATCCAGCGAATAAGCAACCCTGAAGCAAGCATCGAG
AGCTTGCAGGAACGGCGTTTTTGGTTGCAGTGTGAGCGTGCTTACACCTGGCAGCCGATCTATCAAACAT
GCGGGCGGTTAATGGCCGTGGAGCTATTAACGGTGGTCACGCATCCCTTGAACCCTTCGCAACGCCTGCC
GCCGGATCGCTATTTTACTGAAATCACCGTCAGCCATCGGATGGAGGTTGTGAAAGAGCAGATTGATTTG
CTGGCGCAAAAAGCCGACTTCTTTATAGAGCACGGCCTGCTGGCATCGGTCAATATTGATGGCCCTACGC
TCATCGCCCTGCGTCAGCAACCAAAAATCCTGCGCCAGATTGAGCGTCTTCCCTGGCTGCGTTTCGAACT
GGTGGAGCATATCCGTCTGCCGAAAGATTCAACCTTTGCCTCGATGTGTGAATTTGGCCCGCTGTGGCTG
GATGATTTTGGTACCGGGATGGCAAATTTCTCTGCGCTAAGTGAAGTGCGTTATGACTACATCAAAATCG
CGCGAGAACTGTTTGTGATGCTGCGTCAGTCGCCGGAAGGACGCACACTCTTTTCTCAGCTTTTACATCT
AATGAATCGCTATTGTCGCGGGGTGATTGTCGAGGGCGTAGAAACGCCGGAAGAGTGGCGTGATGTTCAG
AACTCGCCCGCATTCGCCGCACAAGGCTGGTTTCTTTCACGCCCGGCACCGATAGAAACGCTGAATACGG
CGGTTCTGGCGCTATAACTCGAGTCTGGTAAAGAAACCGCTGCTGCGAAATTTGAACGCCAGCACATGGA
CTCGTCTACTAGCGCAGCTTAATTAACCTAGGCTGCTGCCACCGCTGAGCAATAACTAGCATAACCCCTT
GGGGCCTCTAAACGGGTCTTGAGGGGTTTTTTGCTGAAACCTCAGGCATTTGAGAAGCACACGGTCACAC
TGCTTCCGGTAGTCAATAAACCGGTAAACCAGCAATAGACATAAGCGGCTATTTAACGACCCTGCCCTGA
ACCGACGACAAGCTGACGACCGGGTCTCCGCAAGTGGCACTTTTCGGGGAAATGTGCGCGGAACCCCTAT
TTGTTTATTTTTCTAAATACATTCAAATATGTATCCGCTCATGAATTAATTCTTAGAAAAACTCATCGAG
CATCAAATGAAACTGCAATTTATTCATATCAGGATTATCAATACCATATTTTTGAAAAAGCCGTTTCTGT
AATGAAGGAGAAAACTCACCGAGGCAGTTCCATAGGATGGCAAGATCCTGGTATCGGTCTGCGATTCCGA
CTCGTCCAACATCAATACAACCTATTAATTTCCCCTCGTCAAAAATAAGGTTATCAAGTGAGAAATCACC
ATGAGTGACGACTGAATCCGGTGAGAATGGCAAAAGTTTATGCATTTCTTTCCAGACTTGTTCAACAGGC
CAGCCATTACGCTCGTCATCAAAATCACTCGCATCAACCAAACCGTTATTCATTCGTGATTGCGCCTGAG
CGAGACGAAATACGCGGTCGCTGTTAAAAGGACAATTACAAACAGGAATCGAATGCAACCGGCGCAGGAA
CACTGCCAGCGCATCAACAATATTTTCACCTGAATCAGGATATTCTTCTAATACCTGGAATGCTGTTTTC
CCGGGGATCGCAGTGGTGAGTAACCATGCATCATCAGGAGTACGGATAAAATGCTTGATGGTCGGAAGAG
GCATAAATTCCGTCAGCCAGTTTAGTCTGACCATCTCATCTGTAACATCATTGGCAACGCTACCTTTGCC
ATGTTTCAGAAACAACTCTGGCGCATCGGGCTTCCCATACAATCGATAGATTGTCGCACCTGATTGCCCG
ACATTATCGCGAGCCCATTTATACCCATATAAATCAGCATCCATGTTGGAATTTAATCGCGGCCTAGAGC
AAGACGTTTCCCGTTGAATATGGCTCATACTCTTCCTTTTTCAATATTATTGAAGCATTTATCAGGGTTA
TTGTCTCATGAGCGGATACATATTTGAATGTATTTAGAAAAATAAACAAATAGGCATGCTAGCGCAGAAA
CGTCCTAGAAGATGCCAGGAGGATACTTAGCAGAGAGACAATAAGGCCGGAGCGAAGCCGTTTTTCCATA
GGCTCCGCCCCCCTGACGAACATCACGAAATCTGACGCTCAAATCAGTGGTGGCGAAACCCGACAGGACT
ATAAAGATACCAGGCGTTTCCCCCTGATGGCTCCCTCTTGCGCTCTCCTGTTCCCGTCCTGCGGCGTCCG
TGTTGTGGTGGAGGCTTTACCCAAATCACCACGTCCCGTTCCGTGTAGACAGTTCGCTCCAAGCTGGGCT
GTGTGCAAGAACCCCCCGTTCAGCCCGACTGCTGCGCCTTATCCGGTAACTATCATCTTGAGTCCAACCC
GGAAAGACACGACAAAACGCCACTGGCAGCAGCCATTGGTAACTGAGAATTAGTGGATTTAGATATCGAG
AGTCTTGAAGTGGTGGCCTAACAGAGGCTACACTGAAAGGACAGTATTTGGTATCTGCGCTCCACTAAAG
CCAGTTACCAGGTTAAGCAGTTCCCCAACTGACTTAACCTTCGATCAAACCGCCTCCCCAGGCGGTTTTT
TCGTTTACAGAGCAGGAGATTACGACGATCGTAAAAGGATCTCAAGAAGATCCTTTACGGATTCCCGACA
CCATCACTCTAGATTTCAGTGCAATTTATCTCTTCAAATGTAGCACCTGAAGTCAGCCCCATACGATATA
AGTTGTAATTCTCATGTTAGTCATGCCCCGCGCCCACCGGAAGGAGCTGACTGGGTTGAAGGCTCTCAAG
GGCATCGGTCGAGATCCCGGTGCCTAATGAGTGAGCTAACTTACATTAATTGCGTTGCGCTCACTGCCCG
CTTTCCAGTCGGGAAACCTGTCGTGCCAGCTGCATTAATGAATCGGCCAACGCGCGGGGAGAGGCGGTTT
GCGTATTGGGCGCCAGGGTGGTTTTTCTTTTCACCAGTGAGACGGGCAACAGCTGATTGCCCTTCACCGC
CTGGCCCTGAGAGAGTTGCAGCAAGCGGTCCACGCTGGTTTGCCCCAGCAGGCGAAAATCCTGTTTGATG
GTGGTTAACGGCGGGATATAACATGAGCTGTCTTCGGTATCGTCGTATCCCACTACCGAGATGTCCGCAC
CAACGCGCAGCCCGGACTCGGTAATGGCGCGCATTGCGCCCAGCGCCATCTGATCGTTGGCAACCAGCAT
CGCAGTGGGAACGATGCCCTCATTCAGCATTTGCATGGTTTGTTGAAAACCGGACATGGCACTCCAGTCG
CCTTCCCGTTCCGCTATCGGCTGAATTTGATTGCGAGTGAGATATTTATGCCAGCCAGCCAGACGCAGAC
GCGCCGAGACAGAACTTAATGGGCCCGCTAACAGCGCGATTTGCTGGTGACCCAATGCGACCAGATGCTC
CACGCCCAGTCGCGTACCGTCTTCATGGGAGAAAATAATACTGTTGATGGGTGTCTGGTCAGAGACATCA
AGAAATAACGCCGGAACATTAGTGCAGGCAGCTTCCACAGCAATGGCATCCTGGTCATCCAGCGGATAGT
TAATGATCAGCCCACTGACGCGTTGCGCGAGAAGATTGTGCACCGCCGCTTTACAGGCTTCGACGCCGCT
TCGTTCTACCATCGACACCACCACGCTGGCACCCAGTTGATCGGCGCGAGATTTAATCGCCGCGACAATT
TGCGACGGCGCGTGCAGGGCCAGACTGGAGGTGGCAACGCCAATCAGCAACGACTGTTTGCCCGCCAGTT
GTTGTGCCACGCGGTTGGGAATGTAATTCAGCTCCGCCATCGCCGCTTCCACTTTTTCCCGCGTTTTCGC
AGAAACGTGGCTGGCCTGGTTCACCACGCGGGAAACGGTCTGATAAGAGACACCGGCATACTCTGCGACA
TCGTATAACGTTACTGGTTTCACATTCACCACCCTGAATTGACTCTCTTCCGGGCGCTATCATGCCATAC
CGCGAAAGGTTTTGCGCCATTCGATGGTGTCCGGGATCTCGACGCTCTCCCTTATGCGACTCCTGCATTA
GGAAATTAATACGACTCACTATA
