>Addgene plasmid #79165 | pCOLA-T7-YhjH | addgene partial sequence | sequence record 153957 | LacI-R 5'-GGCATACTCTGCGACATCGT-3'
TCACCACCCTGAATTGACTCTCTTCCGGGCGCTATCATGCCATACCGCGAAAGGTTTTGCGCCATTCGAT
GGTGTCCGGGATCTCGACGCTCTCCCTTATGCGACTCCTGCATTAGGAAATTAATACGACTCACTATAGG
GGAATTGTGAGCGGATAACAATTCCCCTGTAGAAATAATTTTGTTTAACTTTAATAAGGAGATATACCAT
GGGCAGCAGCCATCACCATCATCACCACAGCCAGGATCCGAATTCGAGCTCGGCGCGCCTGCAGGTCGAC
AAGCTTGCGGCCGCATAATGCTTAAGTCGAACAGAAAGTAATCGTATTGTACACGGCCGCATAATCGAAA
TTAATACGACTCACTATAGGGGAATTGTGAGCGGATAACAATTCCCCATCTTAGTATATTAGTTAAGTAT
AAGAAGGAGATATACATATGATAAGGCAGGTTATCCAGCGAATAAGCAACCCTGAAGCAAGCATCGAGAG
CTTGCAGGAACGGCGTTTTTGGTTGCAGTGTGAGCGTGCTTACACCTGGCAGCCGATCTATCAAACATGC
GGGCGGTTAATGGCCGTGGAGCTATTAACGGTGGTCACGCATCCCTTGAACCCTTCGCAACGCCTGCCGC
CGGATCGCTATTTTACTGAAATCACCGTCAGCCATCGGATGGAGGTTGTGAAAGAGCAGATTGATTTGCT
GGCGCAAAAAGCCGACTTCTTTATAGAGCACGGCCTGCTGGCATCGGTCAATATTGATGGCCCTACGCTC
ATCGCCCTGCGTCAGCAACCAAAAATCCTGCGCCAGATTGAGCGTCTTCCCTGGCTGCGTTTCGAACTGG
TGGAGCATATCCGTCTGCCGAAAGATTCAACCTTTGCCTCGATGTGTGAATTTGGCCCGCTGTGGCTGGA
TGATTTTGGTACCGGG
