>Addgene plasmid #79165 | pCOLA-T7-YhjH | addgene partial sequence | sequence record 153958 | KanR2-F 5'-GAACTGCCTCGGTGAGTTTT-3'
TATGGTATTGATAATCCTGATATGAATAAATTGCAGTTTCATTTGATGCTCGATGAGTTTTTCTAAGAAT
TAATTCATGAGCGGATACATATTTGAATGTATTTAGAAAAATAAACAAATAGGGGTTCCGCGCACATTTC
CCCGAAAAGTGCCACTTGCGGAGACCCGGTCGTCAGCTTGTCGTCGGTTCAGGGCAGGGTCGTTAAATAG
CCGCTTATGTCTATTGCTGGTTTACCGGTTTATTGACTACCGGAAGCAGTGTGACCGTGTGCTTCTCAAA
TGCCTGAGGTTTCAGCAAAAAACCCCTCAAGACCCGTTTAGAGGCCCCAAGGGGTTATGCTAGTTATTGC
TCAGCGGTGGCAGCAGCCTAGGTTAATTAAGCTGCGCTAGTAGACGAGTCCATGTGCTGGCGTTCAAATT
TCGCAGCAGCGGTTTCTTTACCAGACTCGAGTTATAGCGCCAGAACCGCCGTATTCAGCGTTTCTATCGG
TGCCGGGCGTGAAAGAAACCAGCCTTGTGCGGCGAATGCGGGCGAGTTCTGAACATCACGCCACTCTTCC
GGCGTTTCTACGCCCTCGACAATCACCCCGCGACAATAGCGATTCATTAGATGTAAAAGCTGAGAAAAGA
GTGTGCGTCCTTCCGGCGACTGACGCAGCATCACAAACAGTTCTCGCGCGATTTTGATGTAGTCATAACG
CACTTCACTTAGCGCAGAGAAATTTGCCATCCCGGTACCAAAATCATCCAGCCACAGCGGGCCAAATTCA
CACATCGAGGCAAAGGTTGAATCTTTCGGCAGACGGATATGCTCCACCAGTTCGAAACGCAGCCAGGGAA
GACGCTCAATCTGGCGCAGGATTTTTGGTTGCTGACGCAGGGCGATGAGCGTAGGGCCATCAATATTGAC
CGATGCCAGCAGGCCGTGCTCTATAAAGA
